Addgene plasmid #165108: Nsp3 -EGFP
Purpose: mammalian expression and localization
Depositing lab: Bruno Antonny. Depositing organization: CNRS UMR 7275, Institut de Pharmacologie Moleculaire et Cellulaire (IPMC). Publication: A comprehensive library of fluorescent constructs of SARS-CoV-2 proteins and their initial characterisation in different cell types. Miserey-Lenkei S, Trajkovic K, D'Ambrosio JM, Patel AJ, Copic A, Mathur P, Schauer K, Goud B, Albanese V, Gautier R, Subra M, Kovacs D, Barelli H, Antonny B. Biol Cell. 2021 Jul;113(7):311-328. doi: 10.1111/boc.202000158. Epub 2021 May 10. PubMed 33666950.
Backbone
  Vector backbone: pEGFPN1
  Backbone manufacturer: Clontech
  Backbone size w/o insert (bp): 4700
  Vector type: Mammalian Expression
  Selectable markers: Neomycin (select with G418)
Growth in bacteria
  Bacterial resistance: Kanamycin, 50 μg/mL
  Growth temperature: 37°C
  Growth strain: DH5alpha
  Copy number: High Copy
Gene/Insert
  Gene/Insert name: Nsp3
  Species: SARS-COV-2
  Insert size (bp): 5800
  Entrez Gene: ORF1ab (a.k.a. GU280_gp01)
  Promoter: CMV
  Tag / fusion protein: EGFP (C terminal on insert)
  Cloning method: Restriction Enzyme; 5′ cloning site Unspecified (destroyed during cloning); 3′ cloning site XhoI (not destroyed)
  Sequencing primers: 5′ GTCGTAACAACTCCGCCC; 3′ CGTCCAGCTCGACCAGGATG
Resource information
  A portion of this plasmid was derived from a plasmid made by: Inserts were prepared by PCR with templates that have been published elsewhere: Kim et al., 2020a.
Terms and licenses: Academic/Nonprofit Terms; Industry Terms: Not Available to Industry
Depositor comments: Please visit https://www.biorxiv.org/content/10.1101/2020.12.19.423586v1 for BioRxiv preprint. bioRxiv 2020.12.19.423586v1
How to cite: Nsp3 -EGFP was a gift from Bruno Antonny (Addgene plasmid # 165108 ; http://n2t.net/addgene:165108 ; RRID:Addgene_165108)
