[The description below was written by a language model from this plasmid's Addgene catalogue record and pLannotate feature annotations shown in this document.]
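Description:
Nsp3 -EGFP is a mammalian expression plasmid built on the Clontech pEGFP-N1 backbone that produces SARS-CoV-2 non-structural protein 3 fused at its C terminus to EGFP. The sequenced record is about 10.6 kb. In it, the CMV immediate-early enhancer and promoter (split across the numbering origin of the circular map) drive an open reading frame of roughly 5.8 kb that the automated annotation matches to a fragment of the SARS-CoV-2 replicase polyprotein 1a. The functional note attached to that hit refers to nsp10, but this is generic polyprotein text. The catalogue entry identifies the insert as Nsp3, which is one of the cleavage products of ORF1ab. The insert was generated by PCR from a previously published template and cloned by restriction enzymes, retaining an XhoI site at its 3′ end. It runs through the remaining multiple cloning site into the mammalian codon-optimised EGFP coding sequence, and transcripts are terminated by the SV40 polyadenylation signal.

The rest of the plasmid is standard for this vector family. A high-copy ColE1/pUC-type origin supports propagation in E. coli, and an f1 origin is also present. A single Tn5 aminoglycoside phosphotransferase gene (NeoR/KanR) sits behind tandem bacterial (bla-type) and SV40 early promoters and is followed by the HSV TK poly(A) signal, so it gives kanamycin resistance in bacteria and G418 selection in mammalian cells. The short large T antigen, ble and bGH poly(A) fragments appear to be backbone remnants rather than functional parts. The construct belongs to a library of fluorescently tagged SARS-CoV-2 proteins and is intended for expressing Nsp3 in mammalian cells and visualising its subcellular localisation.
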