Features (pLannotate 1.2.2; 15 found; start..end, strand, type, name):
      1..204     +  promoter       CMV promoter: human cytomegalovirus (CMV) immediate early promoter
    241..6075    +  CDS            R1A_SARS2 (fragment) (sequence partly withheld): Experimental evidence at protein level: Swiss-Prot protein existence level 1. [Non-structural protein 10]: Plays a pivotal role in viral transcription by stimulating both nsp14 3'-5' exoribonuclease and nsp16 2'-O-methyltransferase activities. Therefore plays an essential role in viral mRNAs cap methylation. From Severe acute respiratory syndrome coronavirus 2 (2019-nCoV) (SARS-CoV-2).
   6076..6128    +  misc_feature   MCS: multiple cloning site
   6142..6861    +  CDS            EGFP: the original enhanced GFP (Yang et al., 1996) mammalian codon-optimized
   6878..6961    +  CDS            large T antigen (fragment): large T antigen from SV40 (simian virus 40)
   6984..7105    +  polyA_signal   SV40 poly(A) signal: SV40 polyadenylation signal
   7139..7567    -  rep_origin     f1 ori (sequence partly withheld): f1 bacteriophage origin of replication; arrow indicates direction of (+) strand synthesis
   7594..7698    +  promoter       AmpR promoter: bla
   7700..8057    +  promoter       SV40 promoter: SV40 enhancer and early promoter
   8092..8886    +  CDS            NeoR/KanR: aminoglycoside phosphotransferase from Tn5; aph(3')-II (or nptII); confers resistance to neomycin, kanamycin, and G418 (Geneticin®)
   8907..9059    +  CDS            ble (fragment): BLE_KLEPN - Experimental evidence at protein level: Swiss-Prot protein existence level 1. Binding protein with a strong affinity to the bleomycin family of antibiotics. Binds to CL990; an antimitotic-antibiotic compound. From Klebsiella pneumoniae.
   9118..9165    +  polyA_signal   HSV TK poly(A) signal: herpes simplex virus thymidine kinase polyadenylation signal (Cole and Stacy, 1985)
   9256..9272    -  polyA_signal   bGH poly(A) signal (fragment): bovine growth hormone polyadenylation signal
   9494..10082   +  rep_origin     ori: high-copy-number ColE1/pMB1/pBR322/pUC origin of replication
  10257..10560   +  enhancer       CMV enhancer: human cytomegalovirus immediate early enhancer
>Addgene plasmid #165108 | Nsp3 -EGFP | addgene full sequence | sequence record 324472 | Addgene NGS Result
GTGATGCGGTTTTGGCAGTACATCAATGGGCGTGGATAGCGGTTTGACTCACGGGGATTTCCAAGTCTCC
ACCCCATTGACGTCAATGGGAGTTTGTTTTGGCACCAAAATCAACGGGACTTTCCAAAATGTCGTAACAA
CTCCGCCCCATTGACGCAAATGGGCGGTAGGCGTGTACGGTGGGAGGTCTATATAAGCAGAGCTGGTTTA
GTGAACCGTCAGATCCGCTAGGCCACCATGGCCCCTACCAAGGTGACCTTCGGAGACGACACCGTGATCG
AGGTGCAGGGTTACAAGAGCGTGAACATCACCTTCGAGCTGGACGAACGCATCGACAAGGTGCTGAACGA
AAAGTGCTCCGCTTACACCGTGGAGCTGGGCACCGAGGTGAACGAATTCGCCTGCGTGGTGGCCGACGCT
GTGATCAAGACCCTGCAGCCAGTGTCCGAACTGCTGACCCCTCTGGGTATCGACCTGGACGAGTGGTCTA
TGGCTACCTACTACCTGTTCGACGAGAGCGGCGAATTCAAGCTGGCCTCTCACATGTACTGCAGCTTCTA
CCCTCCCGACGAAGACGAGGAAGAGGGTGACTGCGAAGAGGAAGAGTTCGAGCCTTCCACTCAGTACGAG
TACGGCACCGAAGACGACTACCAGGGCAAGCCTCTGGAATTCGGAGCCACCTCTGCCGCTCTGCAGCCTG
AAGAGGAACAGGAGGAAGACTGGCTGGACGACGACTCCCAGCAGACCGTGGGTCAGCAGGACGGCTCTGA
AGACAACCAGACCACCACCATCCAGACCATCGTGGAGGTGCAGCCTCAGCTGGAGATGGAACTGACCCCA
GTGGTGCAGACCATCGAG
[501 nt withheld, positions 859-1359]
GAGATGAAGTCCGAAAAGCAGGTGGAGCAGAAGATCGCCGAGATCCCCAAGGAGGAAGTGAAGCCTTTCA
TCACCGAATCTAAGCCCAGCGTGGAGCAGAGAAAGCAGGACGACAAGAAGATCAAGGCCTGCGTGGAGGA
AGTGACCACCACCCTGGAGGAAACCAAGTTCCTGACCGAGAACCTGCTGCTGTACATCGACATCAACGGC
AACCTGCACCCTGACTCCGCTACCCTGGTGTCTGACATCGACATCACCTTCCTGAAGAAGGACGCCCCCT
ACATCGTGGGCGACGTGGTGCAGGAAGGAGTGCTGACCGCTGTGGTCATCCCTACCAAGAAGGCCGGTGG
CACCACCGAGATGCTGGCCAAGGCTCTGCGTAAGGTGCCAACCGACAACTACATCACCACCTACCCCGGT
CAGGGCCTGAACGGTTACACCGTGGAGGAAGCTAAGACCGTGCTGAAGAAGTGCAAGTCTGCCTTCTACA
TCCTGCCCTCCATCATCTCTAACGAGAAGCAGGAAATCCTGGGCACCGTGAGCTGGAACCTGCGCGAAAT
GCTGGCCCACGCTGAGGAAACCAGGAAGCTGATGCCCGTGTGCGTGGAGACCAAGGCCATCGTGAGCACC
ATCCAGAGAAAGTACAAGGGCATCAAGATCCAGGAGGGTGTGGTGGACTACGGCGCTCGTTTCTACTTCT
ACACCTCCAAGACCACCGTGGCCTCTCTGATCAACACCCTGAACGACCTGAACGAGACCCTGGTGACCAT
GCCACTGGGATACGTGACCCACGGTCTGAACCTGGAGGAAGCCGCTAGATACATGCGTTCCCTGAAGGTG
CCTGCTACCGTGAGCGTGAGCAGCCCTGACGCTGTGACCGCCTACAACGGATACCTGACCTCCTCTAGCA
AGACCCCTGAGGAACACTTCATCGAAACCATCAGCCTGGCCGGTTCCTACAAGGACTGGTCTTACAGCGG
ACAGTCCACCCAGCTGGGCATCGAGTTCCTGAAGCGCGGAGACAAGAGCGTGTACTACACCTCCAACCCA
ACCACCTTCCACCTGGACGGTGAAGTGATCACCTTCGACAACCTGAAGACCCTGCTGTCTCTGCGCGAGG
TGAGGACCATCAAGGTGTTCACCACCGTGGACAACATCAACCTGCACACCCAGGTGGTGGACATGAGCAT
GACCTACGGACAGCAGTTCGGTCCTACCTACCTGGACGGAGCTGACGTGACCAAGATCAAGCCACACAAC
TCCCACGAGGGCAAGACCTTCTACGTGCTGCCTAACGATGACACCCTGAGAGTGGAGGCTTTCGAATACT
ACCACACCACCGACCCATCCTTCCTGGGCAGGTACATGTCTGCCCTGAACCACACCAAGAAGTGGAAGTA
CCCCCAGGTGAACGGACTGACCAGCATCAAGTGGGCCGACAACAACTGCTACCTGGCCACCGCTCTGCTG
ACCCTGCAGCAGATCGAACTGAAGTTCAACCCACCCGCTCTGCAGGACGCTTACTACAGAGCCCGTGCTG
GCGAGGCCGCTAACTTCTGCGCTCTGATCCTGGCCTACTGCAACAAGACCGTGGGCGAACTGGGAGACGT
GAGAGAGACCATGAGCTACCTGTTCCAGCACGCCAACCTGGACTCCTGCAAGCGTGTGCTGAACGTGGTG
TGCAAGACCTGCGGCCAGCAGCAGACCACCCTGAAGGGAGTGGAAGCTGTGATGTACATGGGTACCCTGT
CCTACGAGCAGTTCAAGAAGGGCGTGCAGATCCCTTGCACCTGCGGAAAGCAGGCCACCAAGTACCTGGT
GCAGCAGGAAAGCCCATTCGTGATGATGTCCGCTCCTCCAGCCCAGTACGAACTGAAGCACGGCACCTTC
ACCTGCGCTTCCGAGTACACCGGCAACTACCAGTGCGGACACTACAAGCACATCACCTCTAAGGAGACCC
TGTACTGCATCGACGGAGCCCTGCTGACCAAGTCCTCTGAATACAAGGGTCCCATCACCGACGTGTTCTA
CAAGGAGAACAGCTACACCACCACCATCAAGCCCGTGACCTACAAGCTGGACGGCGTGGTGTGCACCGAA
ATCGACCCTAAGCTGGACAACTACTACAAGAAGGACAACTCTTACTTCACCGAGCAGCCTATCGACCTGG
TGCCAAACCAGCCCTACCCTAACGCCAGCTTCGACAACTTCAAGTTCGTGTGCGACAACATCAAGTTCGC
TGACGACCTGAACCAGCTGACCGGATACAAGAAGCCTGCCTCTAGAGAGCTGAAGGTGACCTTCTTCCCA
GACCTGAACGGCGACGTGGTGGCTATCGACTACAAGCACTACACCCCAAGCTTCAAGAAGGGAGCCAAGC
TGCTGCACAAGCCCATCGTGTGGCACGTGAACAACGCTACCAACAAGGCCACCTACAAGCCTAACACCTG
GTGCATCCGTTGCCTGTGGTCTACCAAGCCAGTGGAAACCTCCAACTCTTTCGACGTGCTGAAGAGCGAG
GACGCTCAGGGCATGGACAACCTGGCCTGCGAAGACCTGAAGCCCGTGAGCGAGGAAGTGGTGGAGAACC
CAACCATCCAGAAGGACGTGCTGGAATGCAACGTGAAGACCACCGAGGTGGTGGGAGACATCATCCTGAA
GCCAGCTAACAACAGCCTGAAGATCACCGAGGAAGTGGGTCACACCGACCTGATGGCCGCTTACGTGGAC
AACAGCTCCCTGACCATCAAGAAGCCCAACGAGCTGAGCAGGGTGCTGGGTCTGAAGACCCTGGCTACTC
ACGGTCTGGCTGCTGTGAACTCTGTGCCATGGGACACCATCGCTAACTACGCCAAGCCTTTCCTGAACAA
GGTGGTGTCCACCACCACCAACATCGTGACCAGATGTCTGAACCGCGTGTGCACCAACTACATGCCCTAC
TTCTTCACCCTGCTGCTGCAGCTGTGCACCTTCACCAGAAGCACCAACTCCCGTATCAAGGCTAGCATGC
CTACCACCATCGCCAAGAACACCGTGAAGAGCGTGGGAAAGTTCTGCCTGGAGGCTTCCTTCAACTACCT
GAAGTCTCCAAACTTCAGCAAGCTGATCAACATCATCATCTGGTTCCTGCTGCTCTCCGTGTGCCTGGGT
TCCCTGATCTACTCTACCGCCGCTCTGGGAGTGCTGATGTCTAACCTGGGTATGCCTAGCTACTGCACTG
GTTACAGAGAGGGATACCTGAACAGCACCAACGTGACCATCGCCACCTACTGCACCGGCAGCATCCCATG
CTCCGTGTGCCTGTCTGGACTGGACAGCCTGGACACCTACCCCTCCCTGGAAACCATCCAGATCACCATC
TCTAGCTTCAAGTGGGACCTGACCGCCTTCGGTCTGGTGGCTGAGTGGTTCCTGGCCTACATCCTGTTCA
CCAGGTTCTTCTACGTGCTGGGCCTGGCCGCTATCATGCAGCTGTTCTTCTCCTACTTCGCTGTGCACTT
CATCAGCAACTCCTGGCTGATGTGGCTGATCATCAACCTGGTGCAGATGGCTCCCATCTCTGCCATGGTG
CGCATGTACATCTTCTTCGCCAGCTTCTACTACGTGTGGAAGTCCTACGTGCACGTGGTGGACGGTTGCA
ACTCCTCTACCTGCATGATGTGCTACAAGCGCAACAGGGCTACCAGGGTGGAGTGCACCACCATCGTGAA
CGGCGTGCGCAGGTCCTTCTACGTGTACGCCAACGGCGGCAAGGGATTCTGCAAGCTGCACAACTGGAAC
TGCGTGAACTGCGACACCTTCTGCGCTGGCTCCACCTTCATCTCTGACGAGGTGGCCAGAGACCTGAGCC
TGCAGTTCAAGCGTCCAATCAACCCCACCGACCAGAGCTCCTACATCGTGGACTCTGTGACCGTGAAGAA
CGGTAGCATCCACCTGTACTTCGACAAGGCTGGCCAGAAGACCTACGAGCGCCACTCTCTGAGCCACTTC
GTGAACCTGGACAACCTGAGGGCCAACAACACCAAGGGCAGCCTGCCTATCAACGTGATCGTGTTCGACG
GAAAGTCCAAGTGCGAGGAATCTAGCGCCAAGTCCGCCAGCGTGTACTACAGCCAGCTGATGTGCCAGCC
AATCCTGCTGCTGGACCAGGCTCTGGTGTCTGACGTGGGAGACAGCGCCGAAGTGGCCGTGAAGATGTTC
GACGCCTACGTGAACACCTTCTCCTCTACCTTCAACGTGCCTATGGAGAAGCTGAAGACCCTGGTGGCTA
CTGCTGAGGCTGAACTGGCTAAGAACGTGTCCCTGGACAACGTGCTGAGCACCTTCATCTCCGCCGCTAG
GCAGGGTTTCGTGGACTCTGACGTGGAAACCAAAGACGTGGTGGAGTGCCTGAAGCTGTCTCACCAGAGC
GACATCGAAGTGACCGGCGACTCCTGCAACAACTACATGCTGACCTACAACAAGGTGGAGAACATGACCC
CAAGAGACCTGGGAGCTTGCATCGACTGCTCCGCCCGTCACATCAACGCTCAGGTGGCCAAGTCTCACAA
CATCGCCCTGATCTGGAACGTGAAGGACTTCATGAGCCTGTCCGAGCAGCTGCGCAAGCAGATCAGGAGC
GCCGCTAAGAAGAACAACCTGCCCTTCAAGCTGACCTGCGCTACCACCAGACAGGTGGTGAACGTGGTGA
CCACCAAGATCGCCCTGAAGGGCGGACTCGAGCTCAAGCTTCGAATTCTGCAGTCGACGGTACCGCGGGC
CCGGGATCCACCGGTCGCCACCATGGTGAGCAAGGGCGAGGAGCTGTTCACCGGGGTGGTGCCCATCCTG
GTCGAGCTGGACGGCGACGTAAACGGCCACAAGTTCAGCGTGTCCGGCGAGGGCGAGGGCGATGCCACCT
ACGGCAAGCTGACCCTGAAGTTCATCTGCACCACCGGCAAGCTGCCCGTGCCCTGGCCCACCCTCGTGAC
CACCCTGACCTACGGCGTGCAGTGCTTCAGCCGCTACCCCGACCACATGAAGCAGCACGACTTCTTCAAG
TCCGCCATGCCCGAAGGCTACGTCCAGGAGCGCACCATCTTCTTCAAGGACGACGGCAACTACAAGACCC
GCGCCGAGGTGAAGTTCGAGGGCGACACCCTGGTGAACCGCATCGAGCTGAAGGGCATCGACTTCAAGGA
GGACGGCAACATCCTGGGGCACAAGCTGGAGTACAACTACAACAGCCACAACGTCTATATCATGGCCGAC
AAGCAGAAGAACGGCATCAAGGTGAACTTCAAGATCCGCCACAACATCGAGGACGGCAGCGTGCAGCTCG
CCGACCACTACCAGCAGAACACCCCCATCGGCGACGGCCCCGTGCTGCTGCCCGACAACCACTACCTGAG
CACCCAGTCCGCCCTGAGCAAAGACCCCAACGAGAAGCGCGATCACATGGTCCTGCTGGAGTTCGTGACC
GCCGCCGGGATCACTCTCGGCATGGACGAGCTGTACAAGTAAAGCGGCCGCGACTCTAGATCATAATCAG
CCATACCACATTTGTAGAGGTTTTACTTGCTTTAAAAAACCTCCCACACCTCCCCCTGAACCTGAAACAT
AAAATGAATGCAATTGTTGTTGTTAACTTGTTTATTGCAGCTTATAATGGTTACAAATAAAGCAATAGCA
TCACAAATTTCACAAATAAAGCATTTTTTTCACTGCATTCTAGTTGTGGTTTGTCCAAACTCATCAATGT
ATCTTAAGGCGTAAATTGTAAGCGTTAATATTTTGTTAAAATTCGCGTTAAATTTTTGTTAAATCAGCTC
ATTTTTTAACCAATAGGCCGAAATCGGCAAAATCCCTTATAAATCAAAAGAATAGACCGAGATAGGGT
[37 nt withheld, positions 7238-7274]
AAAGAACGTGGACTCCAACGTCAAAGG
[49 nt withheld, positions 7302-7350]
T
[91 nt withheld, positions 7352-7442]
G
[124 nt withheld, positions 7444-7567]
CAGGTGGCACTTTTCGGGGAAATGTGCGCGGAACCCCTATTTGTTTATTTTTCTAAATACATTCAAATAT
GTATCCGCTCATGAGACAATAACCCTGATAAATGCTTCAATAATATTGAAAAAGGAAGAGTCCTGAGGCG
GAAAGAACCAGCTGTGGAATGTGTGTCAGTTAGGGTGTGGAAAGTCCCCAGGCTCCCCAGCAGGCAGAAG
TATGCAAAGCATGCATCTCAATTAGTCAGCAACCAGGTGTGGAAAGTCCCCAGGCTCCCCAGCAGGCAGA
AGTATGCAAAGCATGCATCTCAATTAGTCAGCAACCATAGTCCCGCCCCTAACTCCGCCCATCCCGCCCC
TAACTCCGCCCAGTTCCGCCCATTCTCCGCCCCATGGCTGACTAATTTTTTTTATTTATGCAGAGGCCGA
GGCCGCCTCGGCCTCTGAGCTATTCCAGAAGTAGTGAGGAGGCTTTTTTGGAGGCCTAGGCTTTTGCAAA
GATCGATCAAGAGACAGGATGAGGATCGTTTCGCATGATTGAACAAGATGGATTGCACGCAGGTTCTCCG
GCCGCTTGGGTGGAGAGGCTATTCGGCTATGACTGGGCACAACAGACAATCGGCTGCTCTGATGCCGCCG
TGTTCCGGCTGTCAGCGCAGGGGCGCCCGGTTCTTTTTGTCAAGACCGACCTGTCCGGTGCCCTGAATGA
ACTGCAAGACGAGGCAGCGCGGCTATCGTGGCTGGCCACGACGGGCGTTCCTTGCGCAGCTGTGCTCGAC
GTTGTCACTGAAGCGGGAAGGGACTGGCTGCTATTGGGCGAAGTGCCGGGGCAGGATCTCCTGTCATCTC
ACCTTGCTCCTGCCGAGAAAGTATCCATCATGGCTGATGCAATGCGGCGGCTGCATACGCTTGATCCGGC
TACCTGCCCATTCGACCACCAAGCGAAACATCGCATCGAGCGAGCACGTACTCGGATGGAAGCCGGTCTT
GTCGATCAGGATGATCTGGACGAAGAGCATCAGGGGCTCGCGCCAGCCGAACTGTTCGCCAGGCTCAAGG
CGAGCATGCCCGACGGCGAGGATCTCGTCGTGACCCATGGCGATGCCTGCTTGCCGAATATCATGGTGGA
AAATGGCCGCTTTTCTGGATTCATCGACTGTGGCCGGCTGGGTGTGGCGGACCGCTATCAGGACATAGCG
TTGGCTACCCGTGATATTGCTGAAGAGCTTGGCGGCGAATGGGCTGACCGCTTCCTCGTGCTTTACGGTA
TCGCCGCTCCCGATTCGCAGCGCATCGCCTTCTATCGCCTTCTTGACGAGTTCTTCTGAGCGGGACTCTG
GGGTTCGAAATGACCGACCAAGCGACGCCCAACCTGCCATCACGAGATTTCGATTCCACCGCCGCCTTCT
ATGAAAGGTTGGGCTTCGGAATCGTTTTCCGGGACGCCGGCTGGATGATCCTCCAGCGCGGGGATCTCAT
GCTGGAGTTCTTCGCCCACCCTAGGGGGAGGCTAACTGAAACACGGAAGGAGACAATACCGGAAGGAACC
CGCGCTATGACGGCAATAAAAAGACAGAATAAAACGCACGGTGTTGGGTCGTTTGTTCATAAACGCGGGG
TTCGGTCCCAGGGCTGGCACTCTGTCGATACCCCACCGAGACCCCATTGGGGCCAATACGCCCGCGTTTC
TTCCTTTTCCCCACCCCACCCCCCAAGTTCGGGTGAAGGCCCAGGGCTCGCAGCCAACGTCGGGGCGGCA
GGCCCTGCCATAGCCTCAGGTTACTCATATATACTTTAGATTGATTTAAAACTTCATTTTTAATTTAAAA
GGATCTAGGTGAAGATCCTTTTTGATAATCTCATGACCAAAATCCCTTAACGTGAGTTTTCGTTCCACTG
AGCGTCAGACCCCGTAGAAAAGATCAAAGGATCTTCTTGAGATCCTTTTTTTCTGCGCGTAATCTGCTGC
TTGCAAACAAAAAAACCACCGCTACCAGCGGTGGTTTGTTTGCCGGATCAAGAGCTACCAACTCTTTTTC
CGAAGGTAACTGGCTTCAGCAGAGCGCAGATACCAAATACTGTTCTTCTAGTGTAGCCGTAGTTAGGCCA
CCACTTCAAGAACTCTGTAGCACCGCCTACATACCTCGCTCTGCTAATCCTGTTACCAGTGGCTGCTGCC
AGTGGCGATAAGTCGTGTCTTACCGGGTTGGACTCAAGACGATAGTTACCGGATAAGGCGCAGCGGTCGG
GCTGAACGGGGGGTTCGTGCACACAGCCCAGCTTGGAGCGAACGACCTACACCGAACTGAGATACCTACA
GCGTGAGCTATGAGAAAGCGCCACGCTTCCCGAAGGGAGAAAGGCGGACAGGTATCCGGTAAGCGGCAGG
GTCGGAACAGGAGAGCGCACGAGGGAGCTTCCAGGGGGAAACGCCTGGTATCTTTATAGTCCTGTCGGGT
TTCGCCACCTCTGACTTGAGCGTCGATTTTTGTGATGCTCGTCAGGGGGGCGGAGCCTATGGAAAAACGC
CAGCAACGCGGCCTTTTTACGGTTCCTGGCCTTTTGCTGGCCTTTTGCTCACATGTTCTTTCCTGCGTTA
TCCCCTGATTCTGTGGATAACCGTATTACCGCCATGCATTAGTTATTAATAGTAATCAATTACGGGGTCA
TTAGTTCATAGCCCATATATGGAGTTCCGCGTTACATAACTTACGGTAAATGGCCCGCCTGGCTGACCGC
CCAACGACCCCCGCCCATTGACGTCAATAATGACGTATGTTCCCATAGTAACGCCAATAGGGACTTTCCA
TTGACGTCAATGGGTGGAGTATTTACGGTAAACTGCCCACTTGGCAGTACATCAAGTGTATCATATGCCA
AGTACGCCCCCTATTGACGTCAATGACGGTAAATGGCCCGCCTGGCATTATGCCCAGTACATGACCTTAT
GGGACTTTCCTACTTGGCAGTACATCTACGTATTAGTCATCGCTATTACCATG
